Addgene plasmid #132118: pDONR221_SLC38A5
Purpose: Gateway entry clone with codon-optimized ORF sequence for subcloning into custom expression vectors
Depositing lab: RESOLUTE Consortium & Giulio Superti-Furga. Depositing organization: CeMM Research Center for Molecular Medicine. Publication: The RESOLUTE consortium: unlocking SLC transporters for drug discovery. Superti-Furga G, Lackner D, Wiedmer T, Ingles-Prieto A, Barbosa B, Girardi E, Goldmann U, Gurtl B, Klavins K, Klimek C, Lindinger S, Lineiro-Retes E, Muller AC, Onstein S, Redinger G, Reil D, Sedlyarov V, Wolf G, Crawford M, Everley R, ... Steppan CM. Nat Rev Drug Discov. 2020 Jul;19(7):429-430. doi: 10.1038/d41573-020-00056-6. PubMed 32265506.
Backbone
  Vector backbone: pDONR221
  Backbone manufacturer: Thermo Fisher Scientific
  Backbone size w/o insert (bp): 2550
  Vector type: Mammalian Expression
Growth in bacteria
  Bacterial resistance: Kanamycin, 50 μg/mL
  Growth temperature: 37°C
  Growth strain: Stbl3
  Copy number: High Copy
Gene/Insert
  Gene/Insert name: SLC38A5 (alt name: SN2, JM24)
  Species: H. sapiens (human)
  Insert size (bp): 1416
  Entrez Gene: SLC38A5 (a.k.a. SN2, JM24, SNAT5, pp7194)
  Cloning method: Gateway Cloning
  Sequencing primers: 5′ M13-fwd; 3′ M13-rev
Terms and licenses: Academic/Nonprofit Terms; Industry Terms
Depositor comments: For more information on the full Resolute plasmid collection, please see www.addgene.org/depositor-collections/re-solute/. Please provide your feedback on this plasmid to the RESOLUTE consortium by filling out their RESOLUTE repository feedback form: https://forms.office.com/Pages/ResponsePage.aspx?id=0e05yklzmkS7rjFGQL4N7z4feCLQvEJAmVcOCM_u885UN1JJRko0Ukg4TVQwNTZLOUxPQVJWT1NHUCQlQCN0PWcu
How to cite: pDONR221_SLC38A5 was a gift from RESOLUTE Consortium & Giulio Superti-Furga (Addgene plasmid # 132118 ; http://n2t.net/addgene:132118 ; RRID:Addgene_132118)
