[The description below was written by a language model from this plasmid's Addgene catalogue record and pLannotate feature annotations shown in this document.]
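Description:
pDONR221_SLC38A5 is a Gateway entry clone built on the pDONR221 backbone, carrying a codon-optimized open reading frame for human SLC38A5 (also known as SN2, SNAT5 or JM24). The encoded protein is a sodium-dependent neutral amino acid transporter that countertransports protons and moves substrates such as glutamine, histidine, asparagine, serine, alanine and glycine. The plasmid is about 4 kb in total, with a 1,416 bp insert. It is maintained in E. coli at high copy through a ColE1/pUC-type origin of replication and is selected with kanamycin via an aminoglycoside phosphotransferase (KanR) gene.

The ORF is flanked by attL1 and attL2 sites, the recombination sites recognised in the Gateway LR reaction, so the coding sequence can be transferred directionally into any attR-containing destination vector. Although the catalogue lists the vector type as mammalian expression, the annotated features show no eukaryotic promoter or polyadenylation signal around the insert. Expression therefore depends on the promoter, tags and other elements supplied by the chosen destination vector. No epitope tag or reporter is annotated on the ORF, and the record does not say whether a stop codon is included. The rrnB T1 and T2 terminators upstream of attL1 insulate the cassette from read-through transcription in bacteria. A T7 promoter lies just beyond attL2 in reverse orientation, and the short lacI and lacZα fragments are backbone remnants. M13 forward and reverse priming sites serve for sequence verification of the insert.

The construct belongs to a consortium collection of solute carrier (SLC) transporter clones created to support functional study and drug discovery, and it is intended as a source for subcloning SLC38A5 into custom expression vectors.
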