Features (pLannotate 1.2.2; 10 found; start..end, strand, type, name):
    121..213     +  CDS            lacI (fragment): lac repressor; lacI; The lac repressor binds to the lac operator to inhibit transcription in E. coli. This inhibition can be relieved by adding lactose or isopropyl-β-D-thiogalactopyranoside (IPTG).
    268..295     -  terminator     rrnB T2 terminator: transcription terminator T2 from the E. coli rrnB gene
    427..470     +  terminator     rrnB T1 terminator: Escherichia coli rrnB; transcription terminator T1 from the E. coli rrnB gene
    517..553     -  CDS            lacZα (fragment): LacZα fragment of β-galactosidase; lacZ fragment
    569..668     +  protein_bind   attL1: mutant version of attL; recombination site for the Gateway® LR reaction LR Clonase™
    674..2089    +  CDS            SLC38A5: S38A5_HUMAN - Also known as JM24, SN2, SNAT5. Experimental evidence at protein level: Swiss-Prot protein existence level 1. Functions as a sodium-dependent amino acid transporter which countertransport protons. Mediates the saturable, pH-sensitive, and electrogenic cotransport of several neutral amino acids including glycine, asparagine, alanine, serine, glutamine and histidine with sodium. From Homo sapiens (Human).
   2091..2190    -  protein_bind   attL2: mutant version of attL; recombination site for the Gateway® LR reaction LR Clonase™
   2208..2226    -  promoter       T7 promoter: promoter for bacteriophage T7 RNA polymerase
   2360..3169    +  CDS            KanR: aminoglycoside phosphotransferase; aph(3')-Ia; confers resistance to kanamycin in bacteria or G418 (Geneticin®) in eukaryotes
   3316..3904    +  rep_origin     ori: high-copy-number ColE1/pMB1/pBR322/pUC origin of replication
>Addgene plasmid #132118 | pDONR221_SLC38A5 | addgene full sequence | sequence record 265763 | Addgene NGS Result
CTTTCCTGCGTTATCCCCTGATTCTGTGGATAACCGTATTACCGCCTTTGAGTGAGCTGATACCGCTCGC
CGCAGCCGAACGACCGAGCGCAGCGAGTCAGTGAGCGAGGAAGCGGAAGAGCGCCCAATACGCAAACCGC
CTCTCCCCGCGCGTTGGCCGATTCATTAATGCAGCTGGCACGACAGGTTTCCCGACTGGAAAGCGGGCAG
TGAGCGCAACGCAATTAATACGCGTACCGCTAGCCAGGAAGAGTTTGTAGAAACGCAAAAAGGCCATCCG
TCAGGATGGCCTTCTGCTTAGTTTGATGCCTGGCAGTTTATGGCGGGCGTCCTGCCCGCCACCCTCCGGG
CCGTTGCTTCACAACGTTCAAATCCGCTCCCGGCGGATTTGTCCTACTCAGGAGAGCGTTCACCGACAAA
CAACAGATAAAACGAAAGGCCCAGTCTTCCGACTGAGCCTTTCGTTTTATTTGATGCCTGGCAGTTCCCT
ACTCTCGCGTTAACGCTAGCATGGATGTTTTCCCAGTCACGACGTTGTAAAACGACGGCCAGTCTTAAGC
TCGGGCCCCAAATAATGATTTTATTTTGACTGATAGTGACCTGTTCGTTGCAACACATTGATGAGCAATG
CTTTTTTATAATGCCAACTTTGTACAAAAAAGCAGGCTCCACCATGGAGCTGCAGGACCCCAAGATGAAC
GGCGCCCTGCCTAGCGATGCAGTGGGATACAGGCAGGAGAGAGAGGGCTTCCTGCCATCTAGGGGACCAG
CACCTGGCAGCAAGCCTGTGCAGTTCATGGACTTTGAGGGCAAGACCTCCTTCGGCATGAGCGTGTTCAA
CCTGAGCAATGCCATCATGGGATCCGGAATCCTGGGACTGGCATATGCAATGGCACACACCGGCGTGATC
TTCTTTCTGGCCCTGCTGCTGTGCATCGCCCTGCTGAGCTCCTACTCCATCCACCTGCTGCTGACATGTG
CCGGCATCGCCGGCATCAGGGCATATGAGCAGCTGGGACAGAGGGCCTTCGGCCCTGCAGGCAAGGTGGT
GGTGGCCACCGTGATCTGCCTGCACAACGTGGGCGCCATGTCTAGCTACCTGTTTATCATCAAGAGCGAG
CTGCCACTGGTCATCGGCACATTCCTGTATATGGACCCCGAGGGCGATTGGTTTCTGAAGGGCAATCTGC
TGATCATCATCGTGTCCGTGCTGATCATCCTGCCCCTGGCCCTGATGAAGCACCTGGGCTACCTGGGCTA
TACCTCCGGCCTGTCTCTGACATGCATGCTGTTCTTTCTGGTGAGCGTGATCTACAAGAAGTTCCAGCTG
GGCTGTGCCATCGGCCACAACGAGACAGCCATGGAGTCTGAGGCCCTGGTGGGACTGCCTAGCCAGGGCC
TGAATTCCTCTTGTGAGGCCCAGATGTTTACCGTGGATAGCCAGATGTCCTACACAGTGCCTATCATGGC
CTTCGCCTTCGTGTGCCACCCAGAGGTGCTGCCCATCTATACCGAGCTGTGCCGGCCATCCAAGCGGAGA
ATGCAGGCAGTGGCAAACGTGAGCATCGGAGCCATGTTCTGCATGTACGGCCTGACCGCCACATTCGGCT
ACCTGACCTTCTACAGCTCCGTGAAGGCCGAGATGCTGCACATGTATTCTCAGAAGGACCCACTGATCCT
GTGCGTGCGGCTGGCCGTGCTGCTGGCCGTGACCCTGACAGTGCCTGTGGTGCTGTTTCCAATCAGGCGC
GCCCTGCAGCAGCTGCTGTTCCCAGGCAAGGCCTTTTCCTGGCCAAGGCACGTGGCAATCGCCCTGATCC
TGCTGGTGCTGGTGAACGTGCTGGTCATCTGCGTGCCCACCATCAGAGATATCTTCGGCGTGATCGGCTC
TACAAGCGCCCCTTCCCTGATCTTCATCCTGCCATCTATCTTTTACCTGAGGATCGTGCCCAGCGAGGTG
GAGCCTTTTCTGTCCTGGCCAAAGATCCAGGCCCTGTGCTTCGGCGTGCTGGGCGTGCTGTTTATGGCCG
TGAGCCTGGGCTTCATGTTTGCCAATTGGGCCACCGGCCAGTCTCGCATGAGCGGCCACGACCCAGCTTT
CTTGTACAAAGTTGGCATTATAAGAAAGCATTGCTTATCAATTTGTTGCAACGAACAGGTCACTATCAGT
CAAAATAAAATCATTATTTGCCATCCAGCTGATATCCCCTATAGTGAGTCGTATTACATGGTCATAGCTG
TTTCCTGGCAGCTCTGGCCCGTGTCTCAAAATCTCTGATGTTACATTGCACAAGATAAAAATATATCATC
ATGAACAATAAAACTGTCTGCTTACATAAACAGTAATACAAGGGGTGTTATGAGCCATATTCAACGGGAA
ACGTCGAGGCCGCGATTAAATTCCAACATGGATGCTGATTTATATGGGTATAAATGGGCTCGCGATAATG
TCGGGCAATCAGGTGCGACAATCTATCGCTTGTATGGGAAGCCCGATGCGCCAGAGTTGTTTCTGAAACA
TGGCAAAGGTAGCGTTGCCAATGATGTTACAGATGAGATGGTCAGACTAAACTGGCTGACGGAATTTATG
CCTCTTCCGACCATCAAGCATTTTATCCGTACTCCTGATGATGCATGGTTACTCACCACTGCGATCCCCG
GAAAAACAGCATTCCAGGTATTAGAAGAATATCCTGATTCAGGTGAAAATATTGTTGATGCGCTGGCAGT
GTTCCTGCGCCGGTTGCATTCGATTCCTGTTTGTAATTGTCCTTTTAACAGCGATCGCGTATTTCGTCTC
GCTCAGGCGCAATCACGAATGAATAACGGTTTGGTTGATGCGAGTGATTTTGATGACGAGCGTAATGGCT
GGCCTGTTGAACAAGTCTGGAAAGAAATGCATAAACTTTTGCCATTCTCACCGGATTCAGTCGTCACTCA
TGGTGATTTCTCACTTGATAACCTTATTTTTGACGAGGGGAAATTAATAGGTTGTATTGATGTTGGACGA
GTCGGAATCGCAGACCGATACCAGGATCTTGCCATCCTATGGAACTGCCTCGGTGAGTTTTCTCCTTCAT
TACAGAAACGGCTTTTTCAAAAATATGGTATTGATAATCCTGATATGAATAAATTGCAGTTTCATTTGAT
GCTCGATGAGTTTTTCTAATCAGAATTGGTTAATTGGTTGTAACACTGGCAGAGCATTACGCTGACTTGA
CGGGACGGCGCAAGCTCATGACCAAAATCCCTTAACGTGAGTTACGCGTCGTTCCACTGAGCGTCAGACC
CCGTAGAAAAGATCAAAGGATCTTCTTGAGATCCTTTTTTTCTGCGCGTAATCTGCTGCTTGCAAACAAA
AAAACCACCGCTACCAGCGGTGGTTTGTTTGCCGGATCAAGAGCTACCAACTCTTTTTCCGAAGGTAACT
GGCTTCAGCAGAGCGCAGATACCAAATACTGTTCTTCTAGTGTAGCCGTAGTTAGGCCACCACTTCAAGA
ACTCTGTAGCACCGCCTACATACCTCGCTCTGCTAATCCTGTTACCAGTGGCTGCTGCCAGTGGCGATAA
GTCGTGTCTTACCGGGTTGGACTCAAGACGATAGTTACCGGATAAGGCGCAGCGGTCGGGCTGAACGGGG
GGTTCGTGCACACAGCCCAGCTTGGAGCGAACGACCTACACCGAACTGAGATACCTACAGCGTGAGCTAT
GAGAAAGCGCCACGCTTCCCGAAGGGAGAAAGGCGGACAGGTATCCGGTAAGCGGCAGGGTCGGAACAGG
AGAGCGCACGAGGGAGCTTCCAGGGGGAAACGCCTGGTATCTTTATAGTCCTGTCGGGTTTCGCCACCTC
TGACTTGAGCGTCGATTTTTGTGATGCTCGTCAGGGGGGCGGAGCCTATGGAAAAACGCCAGCAACGCGG
CCTTTTTACGGTTCCTGGCCTTTTGCTGGCCTTTTGCTCACATGTT
