>Addgene plasmid #132118 | pDONR221_SLC38A5 | depositor partial sequence | sequence record 253636 | Codon-optimized ORF of SLC38A5
ATGGAGCTGCAGGACCCCAAGATGAACGGCGCCCTGCCTAGCGATGCAGTGGGATACAGGCAGGAGAGAG
AGGGCTTCCTGCCATCTAGGGGACCAGCACCTGGCAGCAAGCCTGTGCAGTTCATGGACTTTGAGGGCAA
GACCTCCTTCGGCATGAGCGTGTTCAACCTGAGCAATGCCATCATGGGATCCGGAATCCTGGGACTGGCA
TATGCAATGGCACACACCGGCGTGATCTTCTTTCTGGCCCTGCTGCTGTGCATCGCCCTGCTGAGCTCCT
ACTCCATCCACCTGCTGCTGACATGTGCCGGCATCGCCGGCATCAGGGCATATGAGCAGCTGGGACAGAG
GGCCTTCGGCCCTGCAGGCAAGGTGGTGGTGGCCACCGTGATCTGCCTGCACAACGTGGGCGCCATGTCT
AGCTACCTGTTTATCATCAAGAGCGAGCTGCCACTGGTCATCGGCACATTCCTGTATATGGACCCCGAGG
GCGATTGGTTTCTGAAGGGCAATCTGCTGATCATCATCGTGTCCGTGCTGATCATCCTGCCCCTGGCCCT
GATGAAGCACCTGGGCTACCTGGGCTATACCTCCGGCCTGTCTCTGACATGCATGCTGTTCTTTCTGGTG
AGCGTGATCTACAAGAAGTTCCAGCTGGGCTGTGCCATCGGCCACAACGAGACAGCCATGGAGTCTGAGG
CCCTGGTGGGACTGCCTAGCCAGGGCCTGAATTCCTCTTGTGAGGCCCAGATGTTTACCGTGGATAGCCA
GATGTCCTACACAGTGCCTATCATGGCCTTCGCCTTCGTGTGCCACCCAGAGGTGCTGCCCATCTATACC
GAGCTGTGCCGGCCATCCAAGCGGAGAATGCAGGCAGTGGCAAACGTGAGCATCGGAGCCATGTTCTGCA
TGTACGGCCTGACCGCCACATTCGGCTACCTGACCTTCTACAGCTCCGTGAAGGCCGAGATGCTGCACAT
GTATTCTCAGAAGGACCCACTGATCCTGTGCGTGCGGCTGGCCGTGCTGCTGGCCGTGACCCTGACAGTG
CCTGTGGTGCTGTTTCCAATCAGGCGCGCCCTGCAGCAGCTGCTGTTCCCAGGCAAGGCCTTTTCCTGGC
CAAGGCACGTGGCAATCGCCCTGATCCTGCTGGTGCTGGTGAACGTGCTGGTCATCTGCGTGCCCACCAT
CAGAGATATCTTCGGCGTGATCGGCTCTACAAGCGCCCCTTCCCTGATCTTCATCCTGCCATCTATCTTT
TACCTGAGGATCGTGCCCAGCGAGGTGGAGCCTTTTCTGTCCTGGCCAAAGATCCAGGCCCTGTGCTTCG
GCGTGCTGGGCGTGCTGTTTATGGCCGTGAGCCTGGGCTTCATGTTTGCCAATTGGGCCACCGGCCAGTC
TCGCATGAGCGGCCAC
